Addgene plasmid #66158: pCVD518
Purpose: Six copies of the 415 bp PstI fragment of pCVD512, carrying the tdh1 gene probe from Vibrio parahaemolyticus WP1, for generation of probe
Depositing lab: James Kaper. Depositing organization: University of Maryland, Baltimore. Publication: Detection of the thermostable direct hemolysin gene and related DNA sequences in Vibrio parahaemolyticus and other vibrio species by the DNA colony hybridization test. Nishibuchi M, Ishibashi M, Takeda Y, Kaper JB. Infect Immun. 1985 Sep;49(3):481-6. PubMed 4030087.
Backbone
  Vector backbone: pBR322
  Vector type: cloning vector
Growth in bacteria
  Bacterial resistance: Tetracycline, 10 μg/mL
  Growth temperature: 37°C
  Growth strain: DH5alpha
  Copy number: Unknown
Gene/Insert
  Gene/Insert name: tdh1
  Insert size (bp): 415
  Promoter: Unknown
  Cloning method: Restriction Enzyme; 5′ cloning site PstI (not destroyed); 3′ cloning site PstI (not destroyed)
  Sequencing primers: 5′ pBR322ori-3
Terms and licenses: Academic/Nonprofit Terms; Industry Terms: Not Available to Industry
Depositor comments: Six copies of the 415 bp PstI fragment of pCVD512, carrying the tdh1 gene probe from Vibrio parahaemolyticus WP1 cloned into the PstI site of pBR322.
How to cite: pCVD518 was a gift from James Kaper (Addgene plasmid # 66158 ; http://n2t.net/addgene:66158 ; RRID:Addgene_66158)
