[The description below was written by a language model from this plasmid's Addgene catalogue record.]
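Description:
pCVD518 is a bacterial cloning plasmid built on the classic pBR322 backbone and maintained in E. coli under tetracycline selection. Its insert is a 415 bp PstI fragment, originally taken from pCVD512, that carries a probe segment of tdh1, the thermostable direct hemolysin gene of Vibrio parahaemolyticus strain WP1. Six copies of this fragment are cloned into the PstI site of pBR322, and both flanking PstI sites are recorded as intact. In pBR322 the PstI site lies within the ampicillin-resistance gene, so insertion there normally disrupts that marker. This fits with tetracycline being the only listed selection. The copy number is recorded as unknown. No promoter is given for the insert, as expected for a fragment that is not meant to be expressed. No feature table accompanies the record, so the orientation of the six repeats cannot be stated.

The multimeric design serves as a way to produce probe DNA. Because the PstI sites are retained, digesting the plasmid with PstI releases six identical 415 bp fragments per plasmid molecule, raising the yield of tdh1 probe from a given amount of plasmid compared with a single-copy clone. The purified fragment can then be labelled and used in hybridization assays. The associated work used DNA colony hybridization to detect the thermostable direct hemolysin gene and related sequences in V. parahaemolyticus and other Vibrio species. The plasmid is therefore a reagent source for a diagnostic or epidemiological gene probe, not an expression or functional-study vector.
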