>Addgene plasmid #66158 | pCVD518 | addgene partial sequence | sequence record 118031 | pBR322ori-3 5'-tttgtttgcaagcagcagat-3'
TGATCTTTTCTACGGGGTCTGACGCTCAGTGGAACGAAAACTCACGTTAAGGGATTTTGGTCATGAGATT
ATCAAAAAGGATCTTCACCTAGATCCTTTTAAATTAAAAATGAAGTTTTAAATCAATCTAAAGTATATAT
GAGTAAACTTGGTCTGACAGTTACCAATGCTTAATCAGTGAGGCACCTATCTCAGCGATCTGTCTATTTC
GTTCATCCATAGTTGCCTGACTCCCCGTCGTGTAGATAACTACGATACGGGAGGGCTTACCATCTGGCCC
CAGTGCTGCAATGATACCGCGAGACCCACGCTCACCGGCTCCAGATTTATCAGCAATAAACCAGCCAGCC
GGAAGGGCCGAGCGCAGAAGTGGTCCTGCAACTTTATCCGCCTCCATCCAGTCTATTAATTGTTGCCGGG
AAGCTAGAGTAAGTAGTTCGCCAGTTAATAGTTTGCGCAACGTTGTTGCCATTGCTGCAGGATTCTTTGT
TGGATATACACATTACCAATATATTACCACTACCACTCTCATATGCTTCTACATTAACAAAATATTCTGG
AGTTTCATCCAAATACATTTTACTTGGAATAGAACCTTCATCTTCACCAACAAAGTTAGCTACAGAATTA
TAGGAATGTTGAAGTTGTACTTGACCTGATTTTACGAACACAGCAGAATGACCGCTCT
